>Addgene plasmid #55377 | mCerulean-H3.3-N-14 | addgene full sequence | sequence record 170848 | Addgene NGS Result
GTGATGCGGTTTTGGCAGTACATCAATGGGCGTGGATAGCGGTTTGACTCACGGGGATTTCCAAGTCTCC
ACCCCATTGACGTCAATGGGAGTTTGTTTTGGCACCAAAATCAACGGGACTTTCCAAAATGTCGTAACAA
CTCCGCCCCATTGACGCAAATGGGCGGTAGGCGTGTACGGTGGGAGGTCTATATAAGCAGAGCTGGTTTA
GTGAACCGTCAGATCCGCTAGCGCTACCGGACTCAGATCTCGAGCTCAAGCTTCGCCACC
[408 nt withheld, positions 271-678]
GGGTCCGGAAGCGCAGGCAGTGGGGATCCACCGGTCGCCACCATGGTGAGCAAGGGCGAGGAGCTGTTCA
CCGGGGTGGTGCCCATCCTGGTCGAGCTGGACGGCGACGTAAACGGCCACAAGTTCAGCGTGTCCGGCGA
GGGCGAGGGCGATGCCACCTACGGCAAGCTGACCCTGAAGTTCATCTGCACCACCGGCAAGCTGCCCGTG
CCCTGGCCCACCCTCGTGACCACCCTGACCTGGGGCGTGCAGTGCTTCGCCCGCTACCCCGACCACATGA
AGCAGCACGACTTCTTCAAGTCCGCCATGCCCGAAGGCTACGTCCAGGAGCGCACCATCTTCTTCAAGGA
CGACGGCAACTACAAGACCCGCGCCGAGGTGAAGTTCGAGGGCGACACCCTGGTGAACCGCATCGAGCTG
AAGGGCATCGACTTCAAGGAGGACGGCAACATCCTGGGGCACAAGCTGGAGTACAACGCCATCAGCGACA
ACGTCTATATCACCGCCGACAAGCAGAAGAACGGCATCAAGGCCAACTTCAAGATCCGCCACAACATCGA
GGACGGCAGCGTGCAGCTCGCCGACCACTACCAGCAGAACACCCCCATCGGCGACGGCCCCGTGCTGCTG
CCCGACAACCACTACCTGAGCACCCAGTCCAAGCTGAGCAAAGACCCCAACGAGAAGCGCGATCACATGG
TCCTGCTGGAGTTCGTGACCGCCGCCGGGATCACTCTCGGCATGGACGAGCTGTACAAGTAAAGCGGCCG
CGACTCTAGATCATAATCAGCCATACCACATTTGTAGAGGTTTTACTTGCTTTAAAAAACCTCCCACACC
TCCCCCTGAACCTGAAACATAAAATGAATGCAATTGTTGTTGTTAACTTGTTTATTGCAGCTTATAATGG
TTACAAATAAAGCAATAGCATCACAAATTTCACAAATAAAGCATTTTTTTCACTGCATTCTAGTTGTGGT
TTGTCCAAACTCATCAATGTATCTTAAGGCGTAAATTGTAAGCGTTAATATTTTGTTAAAATTCGCGTTA
AATTTTTGTTAAATCAGCTCATTTTTTAACCAATAGGCCGAAATCGGCAAAATCCCTTATAAATCAAAAG
AATAGACCGAGATAGGGT
[37 nt withheld, positions 1817-1853]
AAAGAACGTGGACTCCAACGTCAAAGG
[49 nt withheld, positions 1881-1929]
T
[91 nt withheld, positions 1931-2021]
G
[124 nt withheld, positions 2023-2146]
CAGGTGGCACTTTTCGGGGAAATGTGCGCGGAACCCCTATTTGTTTATTTTTCTAAATACATTCAAATAT
GTATCCGCTCATGAGACAATAACCCTGATAAATGCTTCAATAATATTGAAAAAGGAAGAGTCCTGAGGCG
GAAAGAACCAGCTGTGGAATGTGTGTCAGTTAGGGTGTGGAAAGTCCCCAGGCTCCCCAGCAGGCAGAAG
TATGCAAAGCATGCATCTCAATTAGTCAGCAACCAGGTGTGGAAAGTCCCCAGGCTCCCCAGCAGGCAGA
AGTATGCAAAGCATGCATCTCAATTAGTCAGCAACCATAGTCCCGCCCCTAACTCCGCCCATCCCGCCCC
TAACTCCGCCCAGTTCCGCCCATTCTCCGCCCCATGGCTGACTAATTTTTTTTATTTATGCAGAGGCCGA
GGCCGCCTCGGCCTCTGAGCTATTCCAGAAGTAGTGAGGAGGCTTTTTTGGAGGCCTAGGCTTTTGCAAA
GATCGATCAAGAGACAGGATGAGGATCGTTTCGCATGATTGAACAAGATGGATTGCACGCAGGTTCTCCG
GCCGCTTGGGTGGAGAGGCTATTCGGCTATGACTGGGCACAACAGACAATCGGCTGCTCTGATGCCGCCG
TGTTCCGGCTGTCAGCGCAGGGGCGCCCGGTTCTTTTTGTCAAGACCGACCTGTCCGGTGCCCTGAATGA
ACTGCAAGACGAGGCAGCGCGGCTATCGTGGCTGGCCACGACGGGCGTTCCTTGCGCAGCTGTGCTCGAC
GTTGTCACTGAAGCGGGAAGGGACTGGCTGCTATTGGGCGAAGTGCCGGGGCAGGATCTCCTGTCATCTC
ACCTTGCTCCTGCCGAGAAAGTATCCATCATGGCTGATGCAATGCGGCGGCTGCATACGCTTGATCCGGC
TACCTGCCCATTCGACCACCAAGCGAAACATCGCATCGAGCGAGCACGTACTCGGATGGAAGCCGGTCTT
GTCGATCAGGATGATCTGGACGAAGAGCATCAGGGGCTCGCGCCAGCCGAACTGTTCGCCAGGCTCAAGG
CGAGCATGCCCGACGGCGAGGATCTCGTCGTGACCCATGGCGATGCCTGCTTGCCGAATATCATGGTGGA
AAATGGCCGCTTTTCTGGATTCATCGACTGTGGCCGGCTGGGTGTGGCGGACCGCTATCAGGACATAGCG
TTGGCTACCCGTGATATTGCTGAAGAGCTTGGCGGCGAATGGGCTGACCGCTTCCTCGTGCTTTACGGTA
TCGCCGCTCCCGATTCGCAGCGCATCGCCTTCTATCGCCTTCTTGACGAGTTCTTCTGAGCGGGACTCTG
GGGTTCGAAATGACCGACCAAGCGACGCCCAACCTGCCATCACGAGATTTCGATTCCACCGCCGCCTTCT
ATGAAAGGTTGGGCTTCGGAATCGTTTTCCGGGACGCCGGCTGGATGATCCTCCAGCGCGGGGATCTCAT
GCTGGAGTTCTTCGCCCACCCTAGGGGGAGGCTAACTGAAACACGGAAGGAGACAATACCGGAAGGAACC
CGCGCTATGACGGCAATAAAAAGACAGAATAAAACGCACGGTGTTGGGTCGTTTGTTCATAAACGCGGGG
TTCGGTCCCAGGGCTGGCACTCTGTCGATACCCCACCGAGACCCCATTGGGGCCAATACGCCCGCGTTTC
TTCCTTTTCCCCACCCCACCCCCCAAGTTCGGGTGAAGGCCCAGGGCTCGCAGCCAACGTCGGGGCGGCA
GGCCCTGCCATAGCCTCAGGTTACTCATATATACTTTAGATTGATTTAAAACTTCATTTTTAATTTAAAA
GGATCTAGGTGAAGATCCTTTTTGATAATCTCATGACCAAAATCCCTTAACGTGAGTTTTCGTTCCACTG
AGCGTCAGACCCCGTAGAAAAGATCAAAGGATCTTCTTGAGATCCTTTTTTTCTGCGCGTAATCTGCTGC
TTGCAAACAAAAAAACCACCGCTACCAGCGGTGGTTTGTTTGCCGGATCAAGAGCTACCAACTCTTTTTC
CGAAGGTAACTGGCTTCAGCAGAGCGCAGATACCAAATACTGTTCTTCTAGTGTAGCCGTAGTTAGGCCA
CCACTTCAAGAACTCTGTAGCACCGCCTACATACCTCGCTCTGCTAATCCTGTTACCAGTGGCTGCTGCC
AGTGGCGATAAGTCGTGTCTTACCGGGTTGGACTCAAGACGATAGTTACCGGATAAGGCGCAGCGGTCGG
GCTGAACGGGGGGTTCGTGCACACAGCCCAGCTTGGAGCGAACGACCTACACCGAACTGAGATACCTACA
GCGTGAGCTATGAGAAAGCGCCACGCTTCCCGAAGGGAGAAAGGCGGACAGGTATCCGGTAAGCGGCAGG
GTCGGAACAGGAGAGCGCACGAGGGAGCTTCCAGGGGGAAACGCCTGGTATCTTTATAGTCCTGTCGGGT
TTCGCCACCTCTGACTTGAGCGTCGATTTTTGTGATGCTCGTCAGGGGGGCGGAGCCTATGGAAAAACGC
CAGCAACGCGGCCTTTTTACGGTTCCTGGCCTTTTGCTGGCCTTTTGCTCACATGTTCTTTCCTGCGTTA
TCCCCTGATTCTGTGGATAACCGTATTACCGCCATGCATTAGTTATTAATAGTAATCAATTACGGGGTCA
TTAGTTCATAGCCCATATATGGAGTTCCGCGTTACATAACTTACGGTAAATGGCCCGCCTGGCTGACCGC
CCAACGACCCCCGCCCATTGACGTCAATAATGACGTATGTTCCCATAGTAACGCCAATAGGGACTTTCCA
TTGACGTCAATGGGTGGAGTATTTACGGTAAACTGCCCACTTGGCAGTACATCAAGTGTATCATATGCCA
AGTACGCCCCCTATTGACGTCAATGACGGTAAATGGCCCGCCTGGCATTATGCCCAGTACATGACCTTAT
GGGACTTTCCTACTTGGCAGTACATCTACGTATTAGTCATCGCTATTACCATG
Features (pLannotate 1.2.2; 15 found; start..end, strand, type, name):
      1..204     +  promoter       CMV promoter: human cytomegalovirus (CMV) immediate early promoter
    227..265     +  misc_feature   MCS (fragment): multiple cloning site
    271..678     +  CDS            His3.3A (sequence withheld): H33A_DROME - Experimental evidence at protein level: Swiss-Prot protein existence level 1. Variant histone H3 which replaces conventional H3 in a wide range of nucleosomes in active genes and is specifically enriched in modifications associated with active chromatin. Constitutes the predominant form of histone H3 in non-dividing cells and is incorporated into chromatin independently of DNA synthesis. Deposited at sites of nucleosomal displacement throughout transcribed genes, suggesting that it represents an epigenetic imprint of transcriptionally active chromatin. Nucleosomes wrap and compact
    721..1440    +  CDS            mCerulean: enhanced monomeric variant of CFP (Rizzo et al., 2004) mammalian codon-optimized
   1457..1540    +  CDS            large T antigen (fragment): large T antigen from SV40 (simian virus 40)
   1563..1684    +  polyA_signal   SV40 poly(A) signal: SV40 polyadenylation signal
   1718..2146    -  rep_origin     f1 ori (sequence partly withheld): f1 bacteriophage origin of replication; arrow indicates direction of (+) strand synthesis
   2173..2277    +  promoter       AmpR promoter: bla
   2279..2636    +  promoter       SV40 promoter: SV40 enhancer and early promoter
   2671..3465    +  CDS            NeoR/KanR: aminoglycoside phosphotransferase from Tn5; aph(3')-II (or nptII); confers resistance to neomycin, kanamycin, and G418 (Geneticin®)
   3486..3638    +  CDS            ble (fragment): BLE_KLEPN - Experimental evidence at protein level: Swiss-Prot protein existence level 1. Binding protein with a strong affinity to the bleomycin family of antibiotics. Binds to CL990; an antimitotic-antibiotic compound. From Klebsiella pneumoniae.
   3697..3744    +  polyA_signal   HSV TK poly(A) signal: herpes simplex virus thymidine kinase polyadenylation signal (Cole and Stacy, 1985)
   3835..3851    -  polyA_signal   bGH poly(A) signal (fragment): bovine growth hormone polyadenylation signal
   4073..4661    +  rep_origin     ori: high-copy-number ColE1/pMB1/pBR322/pUC origin of replication
   4836..5139    +  enhancer       CMV enhancer: human cytomegalovirus immediate early enhancer
