[The description below was written by a language model from this plasmid's Addgene catalogue record and pLannotate feature annotations shown in this document.]
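Description:
mCerulean-H3.3-N-14 is a mammalian expression plasmid built on the mCerulean-N1 backbone (an N1-type fluorescent protein fusion vector) that produces the mouse histone variant H3.3 (H3f3b) fused at its C terminus to the cyan fluorescent protein mCerulean. Transcription is driven by the human cytomegalovirus immediate early enhancer and promoter, which span the numbering origin of the circular 5,139 nt sequence, and is terminated by the SV40 polyadenylation signal. The histone coding region sits just downstream of a remnant of the multiple cloning site and is followed, after a short linker, by the mCerulean open reading frame. The annotation software matched the histone to the Drosophila H3.3A protein, which reflects the extreme conservation of H3.3 rather than a different source species; the catalogue entry records the insert as mouse. Small hits labelled as fragments of SV40 large T antigen, ble and the bGH poly(A) signal are most likely incidental matches to backbone sequence rather than functional parts.

The plasmid replicates at high copy in E. coli from a ColE1/pUC-type origin and also carries an f1 phage origin. A single NeoR/KanR gene (Tn5 aminoglycoside phosphotransferase) serves both hosts: a bacterial bla-type promoter gives kanamycin resistance in bacteria, while the SV40 enhancer/early promoter and HSV TK polyadenylation signal allow G418 selection of stably transfected mammalian cells.

H3.3 is incorporated into nucleosomes independently of DNA replication and is enriched in active chromatin. The fusion therefore serves as a nuclear/chromatin localization marker for fluorescence imaging in cells, with excitation recorded at 433 nm and emission at 475 nm.
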