Addgene plasmid #55377: mCerulean-H3.3-N-14
Purpose: Localization: Nucleus/Histones, Excitation: 433, Emission: 475
Depositing lab: Michael Davidson.
Backbone
  Vector backbone: mCerulean-N1
  Backbone size w/o insert (bp): 4750
  Vector type: Mammalian Expression
  Selectable markers: Neomycin (select with G418)
Growth in bacteria
  Bacterial resistance: Kanamycin, 50 μg/mL
  Growth temperature: 37°C
  Growth strain: DH5alpha
  Copy number: High Copy
Gene/Insert
  Gene/Insert name: H3.3 (alt name: NM_008211.3)
  Species: M. musculus (mouse)
  Entrez Gene: H3f3b (a.k.a. 9430068D06Rik, H3-3a, H3-3b, H3.3B)
  Promoter: CMV
  Tag / fusion protein: mCerulean (C terminal on backbone)
  Cloning method: Unknown
  Sequencing primers: 5′ CMV-F; 3′ SV40pA-R
Terms and licenses: Academic/Nonprofit Terms; Industry Terms: Not Available to Industry
Depositor comments: . Excitation = 433; Emission = 475
How to cite: mCerulean-H3.3-N-14 was a gift from Michael Davidson (Addgene plasmid # 55377 ; http://n2t.net/addgene:55377 ; RRID:Addgene_55377)
