>Addgene plasmid #55377 | mCerulean-H3.3-N-14 | depositor partial sequence | sequence record 85781 | insert sequence
GTCAGATCCGCTAGCGCTACCGGACTCAGATCTCGAGCTCAAGCTTCGCCACC
[408 nt withheld, positions 54-461]
GGGTCCGGAAGCGCAGGCAGTGGGGATCCACCGGTCGCCACCATGGTGAGCAAGGGCGAGGAGCTGTTCA
CCGGGGTGGTGCCCATCCTGGTCGAGCTGGACGGCGACGTAAACGGCCACAAGTTCAGCGTGTCCGGCGA
GGGCGAGGGCGATGCCACCTACGGCAAGCTGACCCTGAAGTTCATCTGCACCACCGGCAAGCTGCCCGTG
CCCTGGCCCACCCTCGTGACCACCCTGACCTGGGGCGTGCAGTGCTTCGCCCGCTACCCCGACCACATGA
AGCAGCACGACTTCTTCAAGTCCGCCATGCCCGAAGGCTACGTCCAGGAGCGCACCATCTTCTTCAAGGA
CGACGGCAACTACAAGACCCGCGCCGAGGTGAAGTTCGAGGGCGACACCCTGGTGAACCGCATCGAGCTG
AAGGGCATCGACTTCAAGGAGGACGGCAACATCCTGGGGCACAAGCTGGAGTACAACGCCATCAGCGACA
ACGTCTATATCACCGCCGACAAGCAGAAGAACGGCATCAAGGCCAACTTCAAGATCCGCCACAACATCGA
GGACGGCAGCGTGCAGCTCGCCGACCACTACCAGCAGAACACCCCCATCGGCGACGGCCCCGTGCTGCTG
CCCGACAACCACTACCTGAGCACCCAGTCCAAGCTGAGCAAAGACCCCAACGAGAAGCGCGATCACATGG
TCCTGCTGGAGTTCGTGACCGCCGCCGGGATCACTCTCGGCATGGACGAGCTGTACAAGTAAAGCGGCCG
CGACTCTAGATCATAATCAGCCATACCA
